>Addgene plasmid #60264 | pENTR D-TOPO-C3_18 | depositor full sequence | sequence record 96527 | Full Sequence
CTTTCCTGCGTTATCCCCTGATTCTGTGGATAACCGTATTACCGCCTTTGAGTGAGCTGATACCGCTCGC
CGCAGCCGAACGACCGAGCGCAGCGAGTCAGTGAGCGAGGAAGCGGAAGAGCGCCCAATACGCAAACCGC
CTCTCCCCGCGCGTTGGCCGATTCATTAATGCAGCTGGCACGACAGGTTTCCCGACTGGAAAGCGGGCAG
TGAGCGCAACGCAATTAATACGCGTACCGCTAGCCAGGAAGAGTTTGTAGAAACGCAAAAAGGCCATCCG
TCAGGATGGCCTTCTGCTTAGTTTGATGCCTGGCAGTTTATGGCGGGCGTCCTGCCCGCCACCCTCCGGG
CCGTTGCTTCACAACGTTCAAATCCGCTCCCGGCGGATTTGTCCTACTCAGGAGAGCGTTCACCGACAAA
CAACAGATAAAACGAAAGGCCCAGTCTTCCGACTGAGCCTTTCGTTTTATTTGATGCCTGGCAGTTCCCT
ACTCTCGCGTTAACGCTAGCATGGATGTTTTCCCAGTCACGACGTTGTAAAACGACGGCCAGTCTTAAGC
TCGGGCCCCAAATAATGATTTTATTTTGACTGATAGTGACCTGTTCGTTGCAACAAATTGATGAGCAATG
CTTTTTTATAATGCCAACTTTGTACAAAAAAGCAGGCTCCGCGGCCGCCCCCTTCACCCGCCTTTTCTAC
TTTGCCTATCCAACGATCTAAAACACTATGTAAAGATACAGATAAGTCTTGTTGATTCTTTTAAACATTA
GCCATAATCCAAAAAAGAAAAAAGTCTTAGGACTATAGTCCTAACAGCACAAATTTTAACCCTGACCAAA
GCAATTTCTATTTTAATTTAGGTTATTTGAGCTGAATTTGCAGGGCGAAGTGGTCATGGGTAAAACTAAC
CATTAGTTACCTCAAGCTTGCAACAATGGCAAAGAAATGTCAAGCCATTAATTAAAATGACTCCCACGGC
CCCTCCTGGAATCAAGTCGTTCCCAGTTAGTCAACATCTGTCACAATCTGTGTAAAAGGGCAGAACACGC
TATACCCCAGCACATTAAGTTAGAACACAGAGGTCTTGGGTCACTGCCAGAGTAACTTGTCTGTGGCATG
ATGGTTGCTAAGCGAAACAGAGCATTCTCTGCAGGGAGCCCCCCTGGACTGAGGCTCCTTCTCTTCCCCT
TTATTTCTTGCTAGGCCAGCAGGAGCCAGGCCGTGGCCTGCTGACTGCATCTGCCAGATGACTACCAATG
TGTGAGTAAACCCATTCTCAAGCCCAAGAGAACCTCTCAGCTGAACCAGGCCCAAGTTGCTCACCCACTG
AACTGCCAGTTAAATAAATGGTGGTTGTTTTAATCCACTAAATGCTGGGATGGTTTGTTATACAGCAGTA
GGTATCAATACAGTGTACTTGTCAATCTAGGAATTCCTGTCTTGTCAAATCTGAGAAAATTCTCGGTCAC
TGTCACTTCAAATATTACTTCTTTCCCATTTTCTATTCACTCATTCCAAAACTCCTAGTGGAAAGGGTGG
GCGCGCCGACCCAGCTTTCTTGTACAAAGTTGGCATTATAAGAAAGCATTGCTTATCAATTTGTTGCAAC
GAACAGGTCACTATCAGTCAAAATAAAATCATTATTTGCCATCCAGCTGATATCCCCTATAGTGAGTCGT
ATTACATGGTCATAGCTGTTTCCTGGCAGCTCTGGCCCGTGTCTCAAAATCTCTGATGTTACATTGCACA
AGATAAAAATATATCATCATGAACAATAAAACTGTCTGCTTACATAAACAGTAATACAAGGGGTGTTATG
AGCCATATTCAACGGGAAACGTCGAGGCCGCGATTAAATTCCAACATGGATGCTGATTTATATGGGTATA
AATGGGCTCGCGATAATGTCGGGCAATCAGGTGCGACAATCTATCGCTTGTATGGGAAGCCCGATGCGCC
AGAGTTGTTTCTGAAACATGGCAAAGGTAGCGTTGCCAATGATGTTACAGATGAGATGGTCAGACTAAAC
TGGCTGACGGAATTTATGCCTCTTCCGACCATCAAGCATTTTATCCGTACTCCTGATGATGCATGGTTAC
TCACCACTGCGATCCCCGGAAAAACAGCATTCCAGGTATTAGAAGAATATCCTGATTCAGGTGAAAATAT
TGTTGATGCGCTGGCAGTGTTCCTGCGCCGGTTGCATTCGATTCCTGTTTGTAATTGTCCTTTTAACAGC
GATCGCGTATTTCGTCTCGCTCAGGCGCAATCACGAATGAATAACGGTTTGGTTGATGCGAGTGATTTTG
ATGACGAGCGTAATGGCTGGCCTGTTGAACAAGTCTGGAAAGAAATGCATAAACTTTTGCCATTCTCACC
GGATTCAGTCGTCACTCATGGTGATTTCTCACTTGATAACCTTATTTTTGACGAGGGGAAATTAATAGGT
TGTATTGATGTTGGACGAGTCGGAATCGCAGACCGATACCAGGATCTTGCCATCCTATGGAACTGCCTCG
GTGAGTTTTCTCCTTCATTACAGAAACGGCTTTTTCAAAAATATGGTATTGATAATCCTGATATGAATAA
ATTGCAGTTTCATTTGATGCTCGATGAGTTTTTCTAATCAGAATTGGTTAATTGGTTGTAACACTGGCAG
AGCATTACGCTGACTTGACGGGACGGCGCAAGCTCATGACCAAAATCCCTTAACGTGAGTTACGCGTCGT
TCCACTGAGCGTCAGACCCCGTAGAAAAGATCAAAGGATCTTCTTGAGATCCTTTTTTTCTGCGCGTAAT
CTGCTGCTTGCAAACAAAAAAACCACCGCTACCAGCGGTGGTTTGTTTGCCGGATCAAGAGCTACCAACT
CTTTTTCCGAAGGTAACTGGCTTCAGCAGAGCGCAGATACCAAATACTGTCCTTCTAGTGTAGCCGTAGT
TAGGCCACCACTTCAAGAACTCTGTAGCACCGCCTACATACCTCGCTCTGCTAATCCTGTTACCAGTGGC
TGCTGCCAGTGGCGATAAGTCGTGTCTTACCGGGTTGGACTCAAGACGATAGTTACCGGATAAGGCGCAG
CGGTCGGGCTGAACGGGGGGTTCGTGCACACAGCCCAGCTTGGAGCGAACGACCTACACCGAACTGAGAT
ACCTACAGCGTGAGCATTGAGAAAGCGCCACGCTTCCCGAAGGGAGAAAGGCGGACAGGTATCCGGTAAG
CGGCAGGGTCGGAACAGGAGAGCGCACGAGGGAGCTTCCAGGGGGAAACGCCTGGTATCTTTATAGTCCT
GTCGGGTTTCGCCACCTCTGACTTGAGCGTCGATTTTTGTGATGCTCGTCAGGGGGGCGGAGCCTATGGA
AAAACGCCAGCAACGCGGCCTTTTTACGGTTCCTGGCCTTTTGCTGGCCTTTTGCTCACATGTT
Features (pLannotate 1.2.2; 9 found; start..end, strand, type, name):
    121..213     +  CDS            lacI (fragment): lac repressor; lacI; The lac repressor binds to the lac operator to inhibit transcription in E. coli. This inhibition can be relieved by adding lactose or isopropyl-β-D-thiogalactopyranoside (IPTG).
    268..295     -  terminator     rrnB T2 terminator: transcription terminator T2 from the E. coli rrnB gene
    427..470     +  terminator     rrnB T1 terminator: Escherichia coli rrnB; transcription terminator T1 from the E. coli rrnB gene
    517..553     -  CDS            lacZα (fragment): LacZα fragment of β-galactosidase; lacZ fragment
    569..668     +  protein_bind   attL1: mutant version of attL; recombination site for the Gateway® LR reaction LR Clonase™
   1549..1648    -  protein_bind   attL2: mutant version of attL; recombination site for the Gateway® LR reaction LR Clonase™
   1666..1684    -  promoter       T7 promoter: promoter for bacteriophage T7 RNA polymerase
   1818..2627    +  CDS            KanR: aminoglycoside phosphotransferase; aph(3')-Ia; confers resistance to kanamycin in bacteria or G418 (Geneticin®) in eukaryotes
   2774..3362    +  rep_origin     ori: high-copy-number ColE1/pMB1/pBR322/pUC origin of replication
