[The description below was written by a language model from this plasmid's Addgene catalogue record and pLannotate feature annotations shown in this document.]
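Description:
pENTR D-TOPO-C3_18 is a Gateway entry clone built on the Invitrogen pENTR/D-TOPO backbone, carrying a human genomic fragment described as a pancreatic islet active enhancer at the ZBED3 locus. The depositor places the fragment on chromosome 5 in the hg18 assembly, spanning a little under 850 bp, which is consistent with a 3,424 nt full sequence built on a 2,580 bp backbone. The fragment was amplified from human DNA and inserted by directional TOPO cloning, so it sits in a defined orientation between the attL1 and attL2 recombination sites. The plasmid is maintained in E. coli through a high-copy ColE1/pUC-type origin and selected with kanamycin via the aph(3')-Ia resistance gene.

The construct has no promoter or reporter positioned to read out enhancer activity. It is a shuttle intermediate. The attL sites allow an LR Clonase reaction to transfer the enhancer into any attR-containing destination vector, and the record names pGL4.23-Gateway as an example. The rrnB T1 and T2 terminators upstream of attL1 insulate the insert from read-through transcription originating in the vector. A T7 promoter lies just outside attL2, oriented toward the insert, and M13 forward and reverse sites flanking the cassette are used for sequence verification. The short lacI and lacZα matches in the annotation are backbone remnants rather than functional genes. The associated publication concerns pancreatic islet enhancer clusters enriched in type 2 diabetes risk variants, so this clone appears to be one of a set of candidate islet enhancers prepared for functional testing.
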