Addgene plasmid #60264: pENTR D-TOPO-C3_18
Purpose: This plasmid contains a human pancreatic islet active enhancer, which can be shuttled into a Gateway destination vector, such as pGL4.23-Gateway.
Depositing lab: Jorge Ferrer. Depositing organization: Imperial College London. Publication: Pancreatic islet enhancer clusters enriched in type 2 diabetes risk-associated variants. Pasquali L, Gaulton KJ, Rodriguez-Segui SA, Mularoni L, Miguel-Escalada I, Akerman I, Tena JJ, Moran I, Gomez-Marin C, van de Bunt M, Ponsa-Cobas J, Castro N, Nammo T, Cebola I, Garcia-Hurtado J, Maestro MA, Pattou F, Piemonti L, Berney T, Gloyn AL, Ravassard P, Gomez-Skarmeta JL, Muller F, McCarthy MI, Ferrer J. Nat Genet. 2014 Feb;46(2):136-43. doi: 10.1038/ng.2870. Epub 2014 Jan 12. PubMed 24413736.
Backbone
  Vector backbone: pENTR/D-TOPO
  Backbone manufacturer: Invitrogen
  Backbone size w/o insert (bp): 2580
  Vector type: Entry Vector
Growth in bacteria
  Bacterial resistance: Kanamycin, 50 μg/mL
  Growth temperature: 37°C
  Growth strain: DH5alpha
  Copy number: Unknown
Gene/Insert
  Gene/Insert name: ZBED3 enhancer (alt name: ZBED3)
  Species: H. sapiens (human)
  Entrez Gene: ZBED3 (a.k.a. MGC15435)
  Cloning method: TOPO Cloning
  Sequencing primers: 5′ M13 Fw; 3′ M13 Rev
Terms and licenses: Academic/Nonprofit Terms; Industry Terms: Not Available to Industry
Depositor comments: chromosome : chr5; start: 76470322 end: 76471169 (genomic position corresponds to the version of the human genome hg18) Fw primer used for cloning: CACCCGCCTTTTCTACTTTGCCTA Rv primer used for cloning: TCCACTAGGAGTTTTGGAATGAGTGAA
How to cite: pENTR D-TOPO-C3_18 was a gift from Jorge Ferrer (Addgene plasmid # 60264 ; http://n2t.net/addgene:60264 ; RRID:Addgene_60264)
